>Addgene plasmid #250247 | pJC2281 - pHR-SFFV-rtTA3-PGK-Bsr | addgene full sequence | sequence record 497450 | Addgene NGS Result
TTGAGATCCTTTTTTTCTGCGCGTAATCTGCTGCTTGCAAACAAAAAAACCACCGCTACCAGCGGTGGTT
TGTTTGCCGGATCAAGAGCTACCAACTCTTTTTCCGAAGGTAACTGGCTTCAGCAGAGCGCAGATACCAA
ATACTGTTCTTCTAGTGTAGCCGTAGTTAGGCCACCACTTCAAGAACTCTGTAGCACCGCCTACATACCT
CGCTCTGCTAATCCTGTTACCAGTGGCTGCTGCCAGTGGCGATAAGTCGTGTCTTACCGGGTTGGACTCA
AGACGATAGTTACCGGATAAGGCGCAGCGGTCGGGCTGAACGGGGGGTTCGTGCACACAGCCCAGCTTGG
AGCGAACGACCTACACCGAACTGAGATACCTACAGCGTGAGCTATGAGAAAGCGCCACGCTTCCCGAAGG
GAGAAAGGCGGACAGGTATCCGGTAAGCGGCAGGGTCGGAACAGGAGAGCGCACGAGGGAGCTTCCAGGG
GGAAACGCCTGGTATCTTTATAGTCCTGTCGGGTTTCGCCACCTCTGACTTGAGCGTCGATTTTTGTGAT
GCTCGTCAGGGGGGCGGAGCCTATGGAAAAACGCCAGCAACGCGGCCTTTTTACGGTTCCTGGCCTTTTG
CTGGCCTTTTGCTCACATGTTCTTTCCTGCGTTATCCCCTGATTCTGTGGATAACCGTATTACCGCCTTT
GAGTGAGCTGATACCGCTCGCCGCAGCCGAACGACCGAGCGCAGCGAGTCAGTGAGCGAGGAAGCGGAAG
AGCGCCCAATACGCAAACCGCCTCTCCCCGCGCGTTGGCCGATTCATTAATGCAGCTGTGGAATGTGTGT
CAGTTAGGGTGTGGAAAGTCCCCAGGCTCCCCAGCAGGCAGAAGTATGCAAAGCATGCATCTCAATTAGT
CAGCAACCAGGTGTGGAAAGTCCCCAGGCTCCCCAGCAGGCAGAAGTATGCAAAGCATGCATCTCAATTA
GTCAGCAACCATAGTCCCGCCCCTAACTCCGCCCATCCCGCCCCTAACTCCGCCCAGTTCCGCCCATTCT
CCGCCCCATGGCTGACTAATTTTTTTTATTTATGCAGAGGCCGAGGCCGCCTCGGCCTCTGAGCTATTCC
AGAAGTAGTGAGGAGGCTTTTTTGGAGGCCTAGGCTTTTGCAAAAAGCTTGGACACAAGACAGGCTTGCG
AGATATGTTTGAGAATACCACTTTATCCCGCGTCAGGGAGAGGCAGTGCGTAAAAAGACGCGGACTCATG
TGAAATACTGGTTTTTAGTGCGCCAGATCTCTATAATCTCGCGCAACCTATTTTCCCCTCGAACACTTTT
TAAGCCGTAGATAAACAGGCTGGGACACTTCACATGAGCGAAAAATACATCGTCACCTGGGACATGTTGC
AGATCCATGCACGTAAACTCGCAAGCCGACTGATGCCTTCTGAACAATGGAAAGGCATTATTGCCGTAAG
CCGTGGCGGTCTGTACCGGGTGCGTTACTGGCGCGTGAACTGGGTATTCGTCATGTCGATACCGTTTGTA
TTTCCAGCTACGATCACGACAACCAGCGCGAGCTTAAAGTGCTGAAACGCGCAGAAGGCGATGGCGAAGG
CTTCATCGTTATTGATGACCTGGTGGATACCGGTGGTACTGCGGTTGCGATTCGTGAAATGTATCCAAAA
GCGCACTTTGTCACCATCTTCGCAAAACCGGCTGGTCGTCCGCTGGTTGATGACTATGTTGTTGATATCC
CGCAAGATACCTGGATTGAACAGCCGTGGGATATGGGCGTCGTATTCGTCCCGCCAATCTCCGGTCGCTA
ATCTTTTCAACGCCTGGCACTGCCGGGCGTTGTTCTTTTTAACTTCAGGCGGGTTACAATAGTTTCCAGT
AAGTATTCTGGAGGCTGCATCCATGACACAGGCAAACCTGAGCGAAACCCTGTTCAAACCCCGCTTTAAA
CATCCTGAAACCTCGACGCTAGTCCGCCGCTTTAATCACGGCGCACAACCGCCTGTGCAGTCGGCCCTTG
ATGGTAAAACCATCCCTCACTGGTATCGCATGATTAACCGTCTGATGTGGATCTGGCGCGGCATTGACCC
ACGCGAAATCCTCGACGTCCAGGCACGTATTGTGATGAGCGATGCCGAACGTACCGACGATGATTTATAC
GATACGGTGATTGGCTACCGTGGCGGCAACTGGATTTATGAGTGGGCCCCGGATCTTTGTGAAGGAACCT
TACTTCTGTGGTGTGACATAATTGGACAAACTACCTACAGAGATTTAAAGCTCTAAGGTAAATATAAAAT
TTTTAAGTGTATAATGTGTTAAACTACTGATTCTAATTGTTTGTGTATTTTAGATTCCAACCTATGGAAC
TGATGAATGGGAGCAGTGGTGGAATGCCTTTAATGAGGAAAACCTGTTTTGCTCAGAAGAAATGCCATCT
AGTGATGATGAGGCTACTGCTGACTCTCAACATTCTACTCCTCCAAAAAAGAAGAGAAAGGTAGAAGACC
CCAAGGACTTTCCTTCAGAATTGCTAAGTTTTTTGAGTCATGCTGTGTTTAGTAATAGAACTCTTGCTTG
CTTTGCTATTTACACCACAAAGGAAAAAGCTGCACTGCTATACAAGAAAATTATGGAAAAATATTCTGTA
ACCTTTATAAGTAGGCATAACAGTTATAATCATAACATACTGTTTTTTCTTACTCCACACAGGCATAGAG
TGTCTGCTATTAATAACTATGCTCAAAAATTGTGTACCTTTAGCTTTTTAATTTGTAAAGGGGTTAATAA
GGAATATTTGATGTATAGTGCCTTGACTAGAGATCATAATCAGCCATACCACATTTGTAGAGGTTTTACT
TGCTTTAAAAAACCTCCCACACCTCCCCCTGAACCTGAAACATAAAATGAATGCAATTGTTGTTGTTAAC
TTGTTTATTGCAGCTTATAATGGTTACAAATAAAGCAATAGCATCACAAATTTCACAAATAAAGCATTTT
TTTCACTGCATTCTAGTTGTGGTTTGTCCAAACTCATCAATGTATCTTATCATGTCTGGATCAACTGGAT
AACTCAAGCTAACCAAAATCATCCCAAACTTCCCACCCCATACCCTATTACCACTGCCAATTACCTGTGG
TTTCATTTACTCTAAACCTGTGATTCCTCTGAATTATTTTCATTTTAAAGAAATTGTATTTGTTAAATAT
GTACTACAAACTTAGTAGTTGGAAGGGCTAATTCACTCCCAAAGAAGACAAGATATCCTTGATCTGTGGA
TCTACCACACACAAGGCTACTTCCCTGATTAGCAGAACTACACACCAGGGCCAGGGGTCAGATATCCACT
GACCTTTGGATGGTGCTACAAGCTAGTACCAGTTGAGCCAGATAAGGTAGAAGAGGCCAATAAAGGAGAG
AACACCAGCTTGTTACACCCTGTGAGCCTGCATGGGATGGATGACCCGGAGAGAGAAGTGTTAGAGTGGA
GGTTTGACAGCCGCCTAGCATTTCATCACGTGGCCCGAGAGCTGCATCCGGAGTACTTCAAGAACTGCTG
ATATCGAGCTTGCTACAAGGGACTTTCCGCTGGGGACTTTCCAGGGAGGCGTGGCCTGGGCGGGACTGGG
GAGTGGCGAGCCCTCAGATCCTGCATATAAGCAGCTGCTTTTTGCCTGTACTGGGTCTCTCTGGTTAGAC
CAGATCTGAGCCTGGGAGCTCTCTGGCTAACTAGGGAACCCACTGCTTAAGCCTCAATAAAGCTTGCCTT
GAGTGCTTCAAGTAGTGTGTGCCCGTCTGTTGTGTGACTCTGGTAACTAGAGATCCCTCAGACCCTTTTA
GTCAGTGTGGAAAATCTCTAGCAGTGGCGCCCGAACAGGGACTTGAAAGCGAAAGGGAAACCAGAGGAGC
TCTCTCGACGCAGGACTCGGCTTGCTGAAGCGCGCACGGCAAGAGGCGAGGGGCGGCGACTGGTGAGTAC
GCCAAAAATTTTGACTAGCGGAGGCTAGAAGGAGAGAGATGGGTGCGAGAGCGTCAGTATTAAGCGGGGG
AGAATTAGATCGCGATGGGAAAAAATTCGGTTAAGGCCAGGGGGAAAGAAAAAATATAAATTAAAACATA
TAGTATGGGCAAGCAGGGAGCTAGAACGATTCGCAGTTAATCCTGGCCTGTTAGAAACATCAGAAGGCTG
TAGACAAATACTGGGACAGCTACAACCATCCCTTCAGACAGGATCAGAAGAACTTAGATCATTATATAAT
ACAGTAGCAACCCTCTATTGTGTGCATCAAAGGATAGAGATAAAAGACACCAAGGAAGCTTTAGACAAGA
TAGAGGAAGAGCAAAACAAAAGTAAGACCACCGCACAGCAAGCGGCCGGCCGCTGATCTTCAGACCTGGA
GGAGGAGATATGAGGGACAATTGGAGAAGTGAATTATATAAATATAAAGTAGTAAAAATTGAACCATTAG
GAGTAGCACCCACCAAGGCAAAGAGAAGAGTGGTGCAGAGAGAAAAAAGAGCAGTGGGAATAGGAGCTTT
GTTCCTTGGGTTCTTGGGAGCAGCAGGAAGCACTATGGGCGCAGCGTCAATGACGCTGACGGTACAGGCC
AGACAATTATTGTCTGGTATAGTGCAGCAGCAGAACAATTTGCTGAGGGCTATTGAGGCGCAACAGCATC
TGTTGCAACTCACAGTCTGGGGCATCAAGCAGCTCCAGGCAAGAATCCTGGCTGTGGAAAGATACCTAAA
GGATCAACAGCTCCTGGGGATTTGGGGTTGCTCTGGAAAACTCATTTGCACCACTGCTGTGCCTTGGAAT
GCTAGTTGGAGTAATAAATCTCTGGAACAGATTTGGAATCACACGACCTGGATGGAGTGGGACAGAGAAA
TTAACAATTACACAAGCTTAATACACTCCTTAATTGAAGAATCGCAAAACCAGCAAGAAAAGAATGAACA
AGAATTATTGGAATTAGATAAATGGGCAAGTTTGTGGAATTGGTTTAACATAACAAATTGGCTGTGGTAT
ATAAAATTATTCATAATGATAGTAGGAGGCTTGGTAGGTTTAAGAATAGTTTTTGCTGTACTTTCTATAG
TGAATAGAGTTAGGCAGGGATATTCACCATTATCGTTTCAGACCCACCTCCCAACCCCGAGGGGACCCGA
CAGGCCCGAAGGAATAGAAGAAGAAGGTGGAGAGAGAGACAGAGACAGATCCATTCGATTAGTGAACGGA
TCTCGACGGTATCGCCAAATGGCAGTATTCATCCACAATTTTAAAAGAAAAGGGGGGATTGGGGGGTACA
GTGCAGGGGAAAGAATAGTAGACATAATAGCAACAGACATACAAACTAAAGAATTACAAAAACAAATTAC
AAAAATTCAAAATTTTCGGGTTTATTACAGGGACAGCAGAGATCCAGTTTGGATCGATAAGCTTGATATC
GAATTCCTGCAGCCCCGATAAAATAAAAGATTTTATTTAGTCTCCAGAAAAAGGGGGGAATGAAAGACCC
CACCTGTAGGTTTGGCAAGCTAGCTGCAGTAACGCCATTTTGCAAGGCATGGAAAAATACCAAACCAAGA
ATAGAGAAGTTCAGATCAAGGGCGGGTACATGAAAATAGCTAACGTTGGGCCAAACAGGATATCTGCGGT
GAGCAGTTTCGGCCCCGGCCCGGGGCCAAGAACAGATGGTCACCGCAGTTTCGGCCCCGGCCCGAGGCCA
AGAACAGATGGTCCCCAGATATGGCCCAACCCTCAGCAGTTTCTTAAGACCCATCAGATGTTTCCAGGCT
CCCCCAAGGACCTGAAATGACCCTGCGCCTTATTTGAATTAACCAATCAGCCTGCTTCTCGCTTCTGTTC
GCGCGCTTCTGCTTCCCGAGCTCTATAAAAGAGCTCACAACCCCTCACTCGGCGCGCCAGTCCTCCGACA
GACTGAGTCGCCCGGGGGGGATCTGGAGCTCTCGAGGCCACCATGTCTAGACTGGACAAGAGCAAAGTCA
TAAACGGAGCTCTGGAATTACTCAATGGTGTCGGTATCGAAGGCCTGACGACAAGGAAACTCGCTCAAAA
GCTGGGAGTTGAGCAGCCTACCCTGTACTGGCACGTGAAGAACAAGCGGGCCCTGCTCGATGCCCTGCCA
ATCGAGATGCTGGACAGGCATCATACCCACTTCTGCCCCCTGGAAGGCGAGTCATGGCAAGACTTTCTGC
GGAACAACGCCAAGTCATACCGCTGTGCTCTCCTCTCACATCGCGACGGGGCTAAAGTGCATCTCGGCAC
CCGCCCAACAGAGAAACAGTACGAAACCCTGGAAAATCAGCTCGCGTTCCTGTGTCAGCAAGGCTTCTCC
CTGGAGAACGCACTGTACGCTCTGTCCGCCGTGGGCCACTTTACACTGGGCTGCGTATTGGAGGAACAGG
AGCATCAAGTAGCAAAAGAGGAAAGAGAGACACCTACCACCGATTCTATGCCCCCACTTCTGAGACAAGC
AATTGAGCTGTTCGACCGGCAGGGAGCCGAACCTGCCTTCCTTTTCGGCCTGGAACTAATCATATGTGGC
CTGGAGAAACAGCTAAAGTGCGAAAGCGGCGGGCCGACCGACGCCCTTGACGATTTTGACTTAGACATGC
TCCCAGCCGATGCCCTTGACGATTTTGACCTTGACATGCTCCCCGGGTAATTAATTAACTACCGGGTAGG
GGAGGCGCTTTTCCCAAGGCAGTCTGGAGCATGCGCTTTAGCAGCCCCGCTGGGCACTTGGCGCTACACA
AGTGGCCTCTGGCCTCGCACACATTCCACATCCACCGGTAGGCGCCAACCGGCTCCGTTCTTTGGTGGCC
CCTTCGCGCCACCTTCTACTCCTCCCCTAGTCAGGAAGTTCCCCCCCGCCCCGCAGCTCGCGTCGTGCAG
GACGTGACAAATGGAAGTAGCACGTCTCACTAGTCTCGTGCAGATGGACAGCACCGCTGAGCAATGGAAG
CGGGTAGGCCTTTGGGGCAGCGGCCAATAGCAGCTTTGCTCCTTCGCTTTCTGGGCTCAGAGGCTGGGAA
GGGGTGGGTCCGGGGGCGGGCTCAGGGGCGGGCTCAGGGGCGGGGCGGGCGCCCGAAGGTCCTCCGGAGG
CCCGGCATTCTGCACGCTTCAAAAGCGCACGTCTGCCGCGCTGTTCTCCTCTTCCTCATCTCCGGGCCTT
TCGACCTGCATCCCGCCACCATGGCCAAGCCTTTGTCTCAAGAAGAATCCACCCTCATTGAAAGAGCAAC
GGCTACAATCAACAGCATCCCCATCTCTGAAGACTACAGCGTCGCCAGCGCAGCTCTCTCTAGCGACGGC
CGCATCTTCACTGGTGTCAATGTATATCATTTTACTGGGGGACCTTGTGCAGAACTCGTGGTGCTGGGCA
CTGCTGCTGCTGCGGCAGCTGGCAACCTGACTTGTATCGTCGCGATCGGAAATGAGAACAGGGGCATCTT
GAGCCCCTGCGGACGGTGCCGACAGGTGCTTCTCGATCTGCATCCTGGGATCAAAGCCATAGTGAAGGAC
AGTGATGGACAGCCGACGGCAGTTGGGATTCGTGAATTGCTGCCCTCTGGTTATGTGTGGGAGGGCTAAC
CTGCAGGCATGCAAGCTTGATATCAAGCTTATCGATAATCAACCTCTGGATTACAAAATTTGTGAAAGAT
TGACTGGTATTCTTAACTATGTTGCTCCTTTTACGCTATGTGGATACGCTGCTTTAATGCCTTTGTATCA
TGCTATTGCTTCCCGTATGGCTTTCATTTTCTCCTCCTTGTATAAATCCTGGTTGCTGTCTCTTTATGAG
GAGTTGTGGCCCGTTGTCAGGCAACGTGGCGTGGTGTGCACTGTGTTTGCTGACGCAACCCCCACTGGTT
GGGGCATTGCCACCACCTGTCAGCTCCTTTCCGGGACTTTCGCTTTCCCCCTCCCTATTGCCACGGCGGA
ACTCATCGCCGCCTGCCTTGCCCGCTGCTGGACAGGGGCTCGGCTGTTGGGCACTGACAATTCCGTGGTG
TTGTCGGGGAAATCATCGTCCTTTCCTTGGCTGCTCGCCTGTGTTGCCACCTGGATTCTGCGCGGGACGT
CCTTCTGCTACGTCCCTTCGGCCCTCAATCCAGCGGACCTTCCTTCCCGCGGCCTGCTGCCGGCTCTGCG
GCCTCTTCCGCGTCTTCGCCTTCGCCCTCAGACGAGTCGGATCTCCCTTTGGGCCGCCTCCCCGCATCGA
TACCGTCGACGGAATTAATTCGAGCTCGGTACCTTTAAGACCAATGACTTACAAGGCAGCTGTAGATCTT
AGCCACTTTTTAAAAGAAAAGGGGGGACTGGAAGGGCTAATTCACTCCCAACGAAGACAAGATCTGCTTT
TTGCTTGTACTGGGTCTCTCTGGTTAGACCAGATCTGAGCCTGGGAGCTCTCTGGCTAACTAGGGAACCC
ACTGCTTAAGCCTCAATAAAGCTTGCCTTGAGTGCTTCAAGTAGTGTGTGCCCGTCTGTTGTGTGACTCT
GGTAACTAGAGATCCCTCAGACCCTTTTAGTCAGTGTGGAAAATCTCTAGCAGCATCTAGAATTAATTCC
GTGTATTCTATAGTGTCACCTAAATCGTATGTGTATGATACATAAGGTTATGTATTAATTGTAGCCGCGT
TCTAACGACAATATGTACAAGCCTAATTGTGTAGCATCTGGCTTACTGAAGCAGACCCTATCATCTCTCT
CGTAAACTGCCGTCAGAGTCGGTTTGGTTGGACGAACCTTCTGAGTTTCTGGTAACGCCGTCCCGCACCC
GGAAATGGTCAGCGAACCAATCAGCAGGGTCATCGCTAGCCAGATCCTCTACGCCGGACGCATCGTGGCC
GGCATCACCGGCGCCACAGGTGCGGTTGCTGGCGCCTATATCGCCGACATCACCGATGGGGAAGATCGGG
CTCGCCACTTCGGGCTCATGAGCGCTTGTTTCGGCGTGGGTATGGTGGCAGGCCCCGTGGCCGGGGGACT
GTTGGGCGCCATCTCCTTGCATGCACCATTCCTTGCGGCGGCGGTGCTCAACGGCCTCAACCTACTACTG
GGCTGCTTCCTAATGCAGGAGTCGCATAAGGGAGAGCGTCGAATGGTGCACTCTCAGTACAATCTGCTCT
GATGCCGCATAGTTAAGCCAGCCCCGACACCCGCCAACACCCGCTGACGCGCCCTGACGGGCTTGTCTGC
TCCCGGCATCCGCTTACAGACAAGCTGTGACCGTCTCCGGGAGCTGCATGTGTCAGAGGTTTTCACCGTC
ATCACCGAAACGCGCGAGACGAAAGGGCCTCGTGATACGCCTATTTTTATAGGTTAATGTCATGATAATA
ATGGTTTCTTAGACGTCAGGTGGCACTTTTCGGGGAAATGTGCGCGGAACCCCTATTTGTTTATTTTTCT
AAATACATTCAAATATGTATCCGCTCATGAGACAATAACCCTGATAAATGCTTCAATAATATTGAAAAAG
GAAGAGTATGAGTATTCAACATTTCCGTGTCGCCCTTATTCCCTTTTTTGCGGCATTTTGCCTTCCTGTT
TTTGCTCACCCAGAAACGCTGGTGAAAGTAAAAGATGCTGAAGATCAGTTGGGTGCACGAGTGGGTTACA
TCGAACTGGATCTCAACAGCGGTAAGATCCTTGAGAGTTTTCGCCCCGAAGAACGTTTTCCAATGATGAG
CACTTTTAAAGTTCTGCTATGTGGCGCGGTATTATCCCGTATTGACGCCGGGCAAGAGCAACTCGGTCGC
CGCATACACTATTCTCAGAATGACTTGGTTGAGTACTCACCAGTCACAGAAAAGCATCTTACGGATGGCA
TGACAGTAAGAGAATTATGCAGTGCTGCCATAACCATGAGTGATAACACTGCGGCCAACTTACTTCTGAC
AACGATCGGAGGACCGAAGGAGCTAACCGCTTTTTTGCACAACATGGGGGATCATGTAACTCGCCTTGAT
CGTTGGGAACCGGAGCTGAATGAAGCCATACCAAACGACGAGCGTGACACCACGATGCCTGTAGCAATGG
CAACAACGTTGCGCAAACTATTAACTGGCGAACTACTTACTCTAGCTTCCCGGCAACAATTAATAGACTG
GATGGAGGCGGATAAAGTTGCAGGACCACTTCTGCGCTCGGCCCTTCCGGCTGGCTGGTTTATTGCTGAT
AAATCTGGAGCCGGTGAGCGTGGGTCTCGCGGTATCATTGCAGCACTGGGGCCAGATGGTAAGCCCTCCC
GTATCGTAGTTATCTACACGACGGGGAGTCAGGCAACTATGGATGAACGAAATAGACAGATCGCTGAGAT
AGGTGCCTCACTGATTAAGCATTGGTAACTGTCAGACCAAGTTTACTCATATATACTTTAGATTGATTTA
AAACTTCATTTTTAATTTAAAAGGATCTAGGTGAAGATCCTTTTTGATAATCTCATGACCAAAATCCCTT
AACGTGAGTTTTCGTTCCACTGAGCGTCAGACCCCGTAGAAAAGATCAAAGGATCTTC
Features (pLannotate 1.2.2; 34 found; start..end, strand, type, name):
      1..589     +  rep_origin     ori: high-copy-number ColE1/pMB1/pBR322/pUC origin of replication
    772..828     +  CDS            lacI (fragment): lac repressor; lacI; The lac repressor binds to the lac operator to inhibit transcription in E. coli. This inhibition can be relieved by adding lactose or isopropyl-β-D-thiogalactopyranoside (IPTG).
    835..1164    +  promoter       SV40 promoter: SV40 enhancer and early promoter
   1364..1483    +  CDS            gpt (fragment): XGPT_ECOLI - Also known as gpp, gxu. Experimental evidence at protein level: Swiss-Prot protein existence level 1. Purine salvage pathway enzyme that catalyzes the transfer of the ribosyl-5-phosphate group from 5-phospho-alpha-D-ribose 1- diphosphate (PRPP) to the N9 position of the 6-oxopurines guanine and xanthine to form the corresponding ribonucleotides GMP (guanosine 5'- monophosphate) and XMP (xanthosine 5'-monophosphate), with the release of PPi. To a lesser extent, also acts on hypoxanthine (PubMed:9100006, PubMed:3886014). Does not ribophosphorylate adenine (PubMed:3886014). From Esch
   1483..1818    +  CDS            gpt (fragment): XGPT_ECOLI - Also known as gpp, gxu. Experimental evidence at protein level: Swiss-Prot protein existence level 1. Purine salvage pathway enzyme that catalyzes the transfer of the ribosyl-5-phosphate group from 5-phospho-alpha-D-ribose 1- diphosphate (PRPP) to the N9 position of the 6-oxopurines guanine and xanthine to form the corresponding ribonucleotides GMP (guanosine 5'- monophosphate) and XMP (xanthosine 5'-monophosphate), with the release of PPi. To a lesser extent, also acts on hypoxanthine (PubMed:9100006, PubMed:3886014). Does not ribophosphorylate adenine (PubMed:3886014). From Esch
   1913..2218    +  CDS            frsA (fragment): FRSA_ECOLI - Also known as yafA. Experimental evidence at protein level: Swiss-Prot protein existence level 1. Catalyzes the hydrolysis of esters (PubMed:15808744). Displays esterase activity toward pNP-butyrate (PubMed:15808744). May stimulate mixed-acid fermentation by acting as a fermentation/respiration switch that down-regulates respiration and up- regulates fermentation rates (PubMed:15169777). From Escherichia coli (strain K12).
   2222..2296    +  CDS            small t antigen (fragment): SV40 (simian virus 40) small t antigen
   2298..2363    +  intron         small t intron: SV40 (simian virus 40) small t antigen intron
   2493..2513    +  CDS            SV40 NLS: nuclear localization signal of SV40 (simian virus 40) large T antigen
   2832..2915    +  CDS            large T antigen (fragment): large T antigen from SV40 (simian virus 40)
   2938..3072    +  polyA_signal   SV40 poly(A) signal: SV40 polyadenylation signal
   3239..3568    +  CDS            nef (fragment): NEF_HV1BR - Experimental evidence at protein level: Swiss-Prot protein existence level 1. Extracellular Nef protein targets CD4(+) T-lymphocytes for apoptosis by interacting with CXCR4 surface receptors (PubMed:14990729). From Human immunodeficiency virus type 1 group M subtype B (isolate BRU/LAI) (HIV-1).
   3616..3873    +  LTR            5' LTR (truncated): truncated 5' long terminal repeat (LTR) from HIV-1
   3920..4045    +  misc_feature   HIV-1 Ψ: packaging signal of human immunodeficiency virus type 1
   4029..4367    +  CDS            HIV-1 gag (fragment): gag protein from human immunodeficiency virus 1; gag
   4542..4775    +  misc_feature   RRE: The Rev response element (RRE) of HIV-1 allows for Rev-dependent mRNA export from the nucleus to the cytoplasm.
   5152..5252    +  CDS            Rev (fragment): human immunodeficiency virus 1 (HIV-1) Rev protein; rev; enhances nuclear export of unspliced and incompletely spliced viral mRNAs
   5289..5406    +  misc_feature   cPPT/CTS: central polypurine tract and central termination sequence of HIV-1
   5443..5475    -  misc_feature   MCS (fragment): pBluescript multiple cloning site
   5559..5966    +  promoter       SFFV promoter: spleen focus-forming virus long terminal repeat (LTR) promoter
   5993..6700    +  CDS            rtTA3: reverse tetracycline transactivator 3 activates expression from Tet-responsive promoters in the presence of doxycycline
   6714..7213    +  promoter       PGK promoter: mouse phosphoglycerate kinase 1 promoter
   7231..7629    +  CDS            BSD: blasticidin S deaminase; Aspergillus terreus BSD; confers resistance to blasticidin
   7629..7648    +  misc_feature   MCS (fragment): pUC18/19 multiple cloning site
   7649..7667    +  misc_feature   MCS (fragment): pBluescript multiple cloning site
   7667..8255    +  misc_feature   WPRE: woodchuck hepatitis virus posttranscriptional regulatory element
   8289..8357    +  CDS            nef (fragment): NEF_HV1Z2 - Experimental evidence at protein level: Swiss-Prot protein existence level 1. Extracellular Nef protein targets CD4(+) T-lymphocytes for apoptosis by interacting with CXCR4 surface receptors. From Human immunodeficiency virus type 1 group M subtype D (isolate Z2/CDC-Z34) (HIV-1).
   8359..8592    +  LTR            3' LTR (ΔU3): self-inactivating 3' long terminal repeat (LTR) from HIV-1
   8617..8635    -  promoter       SP6 promoter: promoter for bacteriophage SP6 RNA polymerase
   8863..9142    +  CDS            TcR (fragment): tetracycline efflux protein; tet; confers resistance to tetracycline
   9143..9191    -  misc_feature   bom (fragment): basis of mobility region from pBR322
   9293..9328    -  CDS            rop (fragment): Rop protein, which maintains plasmids at low copy number; rop
   9423..9527    +  promoter       AmpR promoter: bla
   9528..10388   +  CDS            AmpR: β-lactamase; bla; confers resistance to ampicillin, carbenicillin, and related antibiotics
