[The description below was written by a language model from this plasmid's Addgene catalogue record and pLannotate feature annotations shown in this document.]
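Description:
pJC2281 - pHR-SFFV-rtTA3-PGK-Bsr is an HIV-1-derived lentiviral transfer plasmid on the pHR backbone, built to install the reverse tetracycline transactivator in mammalian cells as the activator component of a Tet-On system. It is propagated in E. coli through a high-copy ColE1/pUC-type origin with ampicillin selection (AmpR under its own bla promoter). The backbone also carries non-functional remnants typical of older pHR vectors. These include an SV40 promoter followed by gpt fragments, SV40 small t/large T sequence and an SV40 poly(A) signal, along with scraps of lacI, TcR, rop and bom.

The viral region runs from an annotated truncated 5' LTR through the Ψ packaging signal (extending into a gag fragment), the Rev response element and the cPPT/CTS, to a WPRE and a ΔU3 self-inactivating 3' LTR. Together these elements allow genomic RNA to be packaged when helper functions are supplied in trans, support Rev-dependent nuclear export and nuclear import of the preintegration complex, boost transcript expression, and leave the integrated provirus without LTR promoter activity. Between them sit two independent cassettes. The SFFV LTR promoter drives the synthetic rtTA3 coding sequence, and a mouse PGK promoter drives a blasticidin resistance gene for selecting transduced cells. The plasmid name calls this marker Bsr, whereas the automated annotation labels it as the Aspergillus terreus BSD deaminase; both confer blasticidin resistance.

In use, cells stably expressing rtTA3 activate Tet-responsive promoters when doxycycline is added. The vector therefore generates blasticidin-selected host lines that are combined with a separate construct carrying the inducible gene of interest.
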