Addgene plasmid #250247: pJC2281 - pHR-SFFV-rtTA3-PGK-Bsr
Purpose: Expression of reverse tet transactivator for use in the Tet-On system.
Depositing lab: Jacob Corn. Depositing organization: ETH Zurich (Swiss Federal Institute of Technology). Publication: C-terminal amides mark proteins for degradation via SCF-FBXO31. Muhar MF, Farnung J, Cernakova M, Hofmann R, Henneberg LT, Pfleiderer MM, Denoth-Lippuner A, Kalcic F, Nievergelt AS, Peters Al-Bayati M, Sidiropoulos ND, Beier V, Mann M, Jessberger S, Jinek M, Schulman BA, Bode JW, Corn JE. Nature. 2025 Feb;638(8050):519-527. doi: 10.1038/s41586-024-08475-w. PubMed 39880951.
Backbone
  Vector backbone: pHR
  Vector type: Lentiviral
Growth in bacteria
  Bacterial resistance: Ampicillin, 100 μg/mL
  Growth temperature: 37°C
  Growth strain: NEB Stable
  Copy number: High Copy
Gene/Insert
  Gene/Insert name: rtTA3
  Species: Synthetic
  Promoter: SFFV
  Cloning method: Unknown
Terms and licenses: Academic/Nonprofit Terms; Industry Terms: Not Available to Industry
How to cite: pJC2281 - pHR-SFFV-rtTA3-PGK-Bsr was a gift from Jacob Corn (Addgene plasmid # 250247 ; http://n2t.net/addgene:250247 ; RRID:Addgene_250247)
